Addgene plasmid #126853: pre_II_CS3_7560_v1
Purpose: 7560 b scaffold from compatibility group 3, made by method II
Depositing lab: Hendrik Dietz. Depositing organization: Technische Universitaet Muenchen (TUM). Publication: Custom-Size, Functional, and Durable DNA Origami with Design-Specific Scaffolds. Engelhardt FAS, Praetorius F, Wachauf CH, Bruggenthies G, Kohler F, Kick B, Kadletz KL, Pham PN, Behler KL, Gerling T, Dietz H. ACS Nano. 2019 Apr 22. doi: 10.1021/acsnano.9b01025. PubMed 30990672.
Backbone
  Vector backbone: pBSSK(+)
  Backbone manufacturer: Eurofins
  Vector type: Synthetic Biology
Growth in bacteria
  Bacterial resistance: Ampicillin, 100 μg/mL
  Growth temperature: 37°C
  Growth strain: DH5alpha
  Copy number: High Copy
Gene/Insert
  Gene/Insert name: II_CS3_7560_v1
  Species: Synthetic
  Insert size (bp): 7560
  Cloning method: Gibson Cloning
  Sequencing primers: 5′ CAGTGGCGATAAGTCGTGTCGCGATAAGTCGTGTC; 3′ AAGAAAGCGAAAGGAGCGGG
Terms and licenses: Academic/Nonprofit Terms; Industry Terms: Not Available to Industry
How to cite: pre_II_CS3_7560_v1 was a gift from Hendrik Dietz (Addgene plasmid # 126853 ; http://n2t.net/addgene:126853 ; RRID:Addgene_126853)
