[The description below was written by a language model from this plasmid's Addgene catalogue record and pLannotate feature annotations shown in this document.]
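Description:
pre_II_CS3_7560_v1 is a synthetic-biology phagemid built on a pBSSK(+) (pBluescript-type) backbone and intended as a source of custom single-stranded scaffold DNA for DNA origami. The record describes it as a 7560-base scaffold belonging to "compatibility group 3" and produced by "method II"; these labels come from the depositors' scheme for design-specific scaffolds, and the record does not explain them further. The construct was assembled by Gibson cloning and is propagated in E. coli as a high-copy plasmid under ampicillin selection.

The annotated sequence is 7,560 nt in total, the same figure given for the insert, so the stated size evidently refers to the whole circular molecule rather than to a fragment added on top of a separate backbone. Only four standard features are recognised: the bla promoter driving the AmpR β-lactamase gene, a high-copy ColE1/pUC-type origin for double-stranded replication, and an f1 bacteriophage origin that spans the numbering origin of the circle. The f1 origin is the functionally central part. In cells supplied with filamentous phage functions, it directs rolling-circle synthesis of one strand, which can be packaged and recovered as circular single-stranded DNA. That strand then serves as the scaffold folded by staple oligonucleotides.

The remaining roughly 5.3 kb, downstream of the plasmid origin, carries no annotated features, consistent with a synthetic sequence listed as having no natural species of origin. No promoters, reporters or coding regions are recorded there, and the record does not state the design rules used to generate that sequence.
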