Features (pLannotate 1.2.2; 4 found; start..end, strand, type, name):
    464..568     +  promoter       AmpR promoter: bla
    569..1429    +  CDS            AmpR: β-lactamase; bla; confers resistance to ampicillin, carbenicillin, and related antibiotics
   1600..2188    +  rep_origin     ori: high-copy-number ColE1/pMB1/pBR322/pUC origin of replication
   7559..438     +  rep_origin     f1 ori (across the origin) (sequence partly withheld): f1 bacteriophage origin of replication; arrow indicates direction of (+) strand synthesis
>Addgene plasmid #126853 | pre_II_CS3_7560_v1 | addgene full sequence | sequence record 250003 | Addgene NGS Result
[106 nt withheld, positions 1-106]
C
[37 nt withheld, positions 108-144]
A
[53 nt withheld, positions 146-198]
A
[49 nt withheld, positions 200-248]
CCTTTGACGTTGGAGTCCACGTTCTTT
[37 nt withheld, positions 276-312]
ACCCTATCTCGGTCTATTCTTTTGATTTATAAGGGATTTTGCCGATTTCGGCCTATTGGTTAAAAAATGA
GCTGATTTAACAAAAATTTAACGCGAATTTTAACAAAATATTAACGCTTACAATTTAGGTGGCACTTTTC
GGGGAAATGTGCGCGGAACCCCTATTTGTTTATTTTTCTAAATACATTCAAATATGTATCCGCTCATGAG
ACAATAACCCTGATAAATGCTTCAATAATATTGAAAAAGGAAGAGTATGAGTATTCAACATTTCCGTGTC
GCCCTTATTCCCTTTTTTGCGGCATTTTGCCTTCCTGTTTTTGCTCACCCAGAAACGCTGGTGAAAGTAA
AAGATGCTGAAGATCAGTTGGGTGCACGAGTGGGTTACATCGAACTGGATCTCAACAGCGGTAAGATCAT
TGAGAGTTTTCGCCCCGAAGAACGTTTTCCAATGATGAGCACTTTTAAAGTTCTGCTATGTGGCGCGGTA
TTATCCCGTATTGACGCCGGGCAAGAGCAACTCGGTCGCCGCATACACTATTCTCAGAATGACTTGGTTG
AGTACTCACCAGTCACAGAAAAGCATCTTACGGATGGCATGACAGTAAGAGAATTATGCAGTGCTGCCAT
AACCATGAGTGATAACACTGCGGCCAACTTACTTCTGACAACGATCGGAGGACCGAAGGAGCTAACCGCT
TTTTTGCACAACATGGGGGATCATGTAACTCGCCTTGATCGTTGGGAACCGGAGCTGAATGAAGCCATAC
CAAACGACGAGCGTGACACCACGATGCCTGTAGCAATGGCAACAACGTTGCGCAAACTATTAACTGGCGA
ACTACTTACTCTAGCTTCCCGGCAACAATTAATAGACTGGATGGAGGCGGATAAAGTTGCAGGACCACTT
CTGCGCTCGGCCCTTCCGGCTGGCTGGTTTATTGCTGATAAATCTGGAGCCGGTGAGCGTGGGTCACGCG
GTATCATTGCAGCACTGGGGCCAGATGGTAAGCCCTCCCGTATCGTAGTTATCTACACGACGGGGAGTCA
GGCAACTATGGATGAACGAAATAGACAGATCGCTGAGATAGGTGCCTCACTGATTAAGCATTGGTAACTG
TCAGACCAAGTTTACTCATATATACTTTAGATTGATTTAAAACTTCATTTTTAATTTAAAAGGATCTAGG
TGAAGATCCTTTTTGATAATCTCATGACCAAAATCCCTTAACGTGAGTTTTCGTTCCACTGAGCGTCAGA
CCCCGTAGAAAAGATCAAAGGATCTTCTTGAGATCCTTTTTTTCTGCGCGTAATCTGCTGCTTGCAAACA
AAAAAACCACCGCTACCAGCGGTGGTTTGTTTGCCGGATCAAGAGCTACCAACTCTTTTTCCGAAGGTAA
CTGGCTTCAGCAGAGCGCAGATACCAAATACTGTTCTTCTAGTGTAGCCGTAGTTAGGCCACCACTTCAA
GAACTCTGTAGCACCGCCTACATACCTCGCTCTGCTAATCCTGTTACCAGTGGCTGCTGCCAGTGGCGAT
AAGTCGTGTCTTACCGGGTTGGACTCAAGACGATAGTTACCGGATAAGGCGCAGCGGTCGGGCTGAACGG
GGGGTTCGTGCACACAGCCCAGCTTGGAGCGAACGACCTACACCGAACTGAGATACCTACAGCGTGAGCT
ATGAGAAAGCGCCACGCTTCCCGAAGGGAGAAAGGCGGACAGGTATCCGGTAAGCGGCAGGGTCGGAACA
GGAGAGCGCACGAGGGAGCTTCCAGGGGGAAACGCCTGGTATCTTTATAGTCCTGTCGGGTTTCGCCACC
TCTGACTTGAGCGTCGATTTTTGTGATGCTCGTCAGGGGGGCGGAGCCTATGGAAAAACGCCAGCAACGC
GGCCTTTTTACGGTTCCTGGCCTTTTGCTGGCCTTTTGCTCACCTTAGCAAGAGCCGCACGACGACCAGA
GGCCAGTTATCCAGAGTTAGGATACCTCAATGTGCATCCGCTCGGTTCTAAGGACATTATTTCAGTCCTT
TAAGATCTCCCGTATAGAAGCCTCACGTTAGGGGGCGCCGTGCCTTCACGCCCTCCCATTTAGGAATACC
TTGTCTCCGCCGTCTTTATTCAGTAGCCCTATGCATTACGATGTGGCGCTTCCCCCGCGTGGGCGCAGAA
ATTTACTGAGGCGGATTCGAAACGACTGTGAGGGCAGGATAGGTGAGCAGGCACTGGCACGTAATCAACC
AACGGACTCACCCGTGTGCAGGCCTAAAAACAGCCCTCGAAGGGCACTTGGATATGAATGAACCCACTTG
TTTTGACTCGTGGAGGCGTGGTTTTATTACTGTGCTCAGTTAACGCCGCATGAATTTAGCTCTGATCACC
GTAAGGGTAACTGCACTAGACATGTTGTGGGCATTTAAGTCCTGCAGTATCTTTTTGTTAGGTGGAACGG
CCTAGGGGTACCTTCCGTGAGAAACTCCCAGATGATGCATGTTCGAGTACTTGTGAAATGGATGGTCGCA
TCCCATCCTCTCACACATTACACTGTCTCGCGCGGGTTGCGTCTTGACCGGTACAAGTTGTGTAACCTTA
CACCTCTAGAAACATTTTAGCAGTCGCTCCAATTGATACCACGACCTCAGCGCGCGTTGGGAGACCGTTG
CCAAACCTAGTTTTCATGTTTTCCTTCAAACGTGCGATATAATTCCTCGCACCTAGCCGCCTAGCTGAGA
AGTGTTATATAGGTCACTTGAAAAGAGTAGGTTCAGCATATGGAACTTGGGGGTTTGTTCGCTATGCGGT
AACGCGTGCCCCTCTGACTTGTCGATGACTCCCGGCGCGGTTTCAATGCGGGCATGTAATCGTCGCGAAC
CTTTACTCAGGCTATAAAGCGGCATAACCAGTTGTAACTAACAGAATACAGTTCTCTCTCAACGGCAACT
ACAAAATAGCATACTTGAGACCTACGACAGTAGGGTCGCGTCAACCTGTGCAAGAAAAAGCTAGAAGAGC
TGAATTCTGATAATTACAGACCCATACACCGATTAACCCCGACTTATAGGCGTAAGTGGTGTCCCTTGCA
TGACCCAGGCCATATCTATGCCCCCATATAAACCAGGTCGACTTCCCACTGATCGAACCAATAAGGAATG
ATCGCAGCCCATAAAGTACGGTTCAACGATTGCTGAGCTTCAGTGAGGTTAACAGCGGCTGGTGCCCGTA
CATTGCCTCGTCGATTAGCCTAGTGAGCGTCGACAGGAGCTTTAACTCCTACTTTCATACGCCACCGCAC
AGACTTCATTGACCACGTATCTGAGACTCCTTGTAAACTGACTACTCCAGCTCCATCAACAATCTTGAAG
AAGTTCTATCCGATCACGGTTATCGCGAGTCTTAGCGTAGCCAATGCTGGGCCGTAGCGTCTACTTAACG
GAAAGAAGGGTGAAAGCTGCCACAGAAAATAAATTACTATTTACATTTGTAAGACAAAGTTAGTATGGTT
AAATACTGGCTTAGTCTGCGGGAAACTTAGCCATACGACTTGGTTTGCCTATCGTTACAGCGTACGACCC
GTTCACCAATCGCATTTGCGATGCAGATAACAACTCGGAAGCTGTATGACCTCTCGAGCGTTAGTCGCAG
TTTTAGTAGAGAAAACCCGATAGCCAGGCGTTCAAGCCTATTCCCCATTATGCGTCCGCTATTGACTTCG
CTGGACCCTCGCGGAGTCGGCGACAAATAACATAGAGGATATCGTCACGGGATAGCGCTCTCCATTGGAA
TTGTACATGAGAGTTGGACTGCCGAACGCATGGGTGGAGCAGCCAAGCACCCGGGGACTACGAAGGTTTC
CGCGCATGTGTTACCTTTCAGCCGAAGAGAAGGTCGGTGGATCTCGCTCTTTCGGAGCTCATACTCCTCA
TGCTACAATGTTAAAACGCAAAACCTGACTCAATCTATTGCCCGGTCGTTGGCTCGCATGCTTCCTCCTT
CTGCCCCAATCCGACATGACTGAGATGCGCTTGATAGCAATGACCAAGATAGTCGTCTAGATTCATCTTT
AGCGACGTGACTTAGATTTGCAGAGGAAACGGGGTGACTGTAGATTATGGCAGTTGATATCTCTCCCTGT
TATGGAGTGCGGAGGCTGAGTGCTAATGTTGCCCCGCAAAGCAGTGTCGTTAGAAGTATATATGCAGTGG
CGGTGTTCAATCAGGATCAGCCCGTGCTGATTTCTTTGTTGGGGAGAAATGATATTGGGCGGGCTCAAAC
TTCAACTCCGACGGTCGAATGCCGGGTTCTTCGATTCCTGTTTATTGCGACGCACGCTCTATTTGCTGGA
TTACCTGCATTCACCGAATCGCCTAATATACGTCTAATCACCTGTCAATTTAATCCTGGTATACTATCAT
CCAGGGTGGTCTAAAGTCCCATGAGCCACGATGATTAATTTTGGTATGCACCAAGGGGAGGTGGCTAGCG
ATCCGAGCCGAGCTGCGTCACCGGTTGGAAACACCTGCGCTACCCTCCAGTGGTCGGAATTCGCGTATCA
GCTTGTCCGGGTCTACGTACACGCAAGACAGATTTCATCATACCCCCTGGGGATTCTTAGAGACTATATT
TCGTCCGATGTCCACCAACATAAGCGAGGCTACCTCTTGGAGGAGCATTCTTGTATCCCCCTCATAGAAA
GACCCTGTGACGTCTTAACAATAGGGGCGACCTAGATCCGTTTTCGTATTTGACCTTAGTGGTAACCGCA
GTACAACGGGCCTGAAGATGGTAGTCGAGTGCCAACACCAAAGAGGCTCTAGCCCAGTGTTCGGGCGTCG
TTCTACGGTACGTCCATGACGGCAGCAGCTACCAGATTCCGGCTGCCCATCATGGCATTATAGTTTATGA
AGAGTGAATCGTAGCTAATTCAAGGCAGTAACGTTCATAGCCGACAGCTGACGCTGGGTTGTTTACCCGT
AATTCTTCTCCACTCTGCTTGAGCGGTGAGGACCCCTTAATCTGCTCGACATCCACTTTCCATGTAGGAC
GACAACGCTTGGACAATCCAATAGTTAGATAGCTAGTCGGACTTCTGGCCCGATCTAAACTCAAATCGCG
GGATCTTCTGTCATTCGTACTGATGCCGACCCAATTTCAAAAACGTAGGCGCACCCACAGGCGAGGTACT
TATTTATGTATTGCTCTGTATAAGCCTTCGCCTCGAGTCCTAAGCAGCGCTTTGGCTTCGGTAAGGCCTC
ATCACTTCAGAAACGCCATCCGTCGTAAGCGTGTGTGCCTCCCTAGAATCATAGGCCACTCGCTACTTCG
TGGGGACAGGCCGCGAAATGCTAGACTCATAAGAACATACGGCTCCTAATGGCTGGGACGTCGGTTGTCC
CGAAGTGGCTTGTAGGCTGTGTGTCAAGTCCAGAACCACTCCGGACGGCCAGCAGACGCGGATAATCCCG
GAAATAGGTAGGATTGACGAACCGGATACTAGGATGCCCTACGGGGCGTAGATCTGGCTCCGCTTCTGAC
GAGAGTATCATAATTGGCCTTGTTACATCCTGTAAGTCTAAGCTAAGGCGCCAGGAGATGGGGTAGGTGT
GCTTACTGGTACGCCGATACGGACACGAGCATCCAACAGTACTATACCTAATCTCTTATATTCACATGAT
AACGCACAAACTCGTTATTGTATAGCACGAACAGATATATTGCACGTGATTGGACCGAAAATGACTTTGG
ACGCCAGCTTAAAAGGCGGTTGCTTCAATTCGATGGGTATCTCATCCGAATGGACAGTTGGTAGGCCCCT
TCAGCGATTATACCGCGACATTCTCTGTCCTAGCAGGTCAGGGAATTTTCCCTAAGGGCTCGTATCCACG
CATCAATCGATGCGGACATGGTCAGATTGCATCTGCGTAGGAACAGTTTCGTTGCGGCAAGGAACCGCTT
GCGGATCACACCATATTTGGATCCCCGAGCAAGTCTTCTTGGGTTAGAGGCATACGTAAGAAGCACGCCG
TTTGCGCGACTTTCGAGCCTAACCTGGCAGGGTTTCTTAATTGTTTGATGTACTCTATCTGGAAATTCGT
GATATGCCAGAGCGGCCCGGCCCCGGATTAGTCACACGATCTGAACTTATCCCAGGTAGTGTTTAGCCGT
GTAGGGATATTCGTTTTGTGGTTGTGCTGCGGAAGTTACTACAGCAGGGGACCCGAGGTCCGAACTTTAA
ACTTTTGTCAGTCGGTCAGTATGTAAGCCCACCATGGAGGTCTTCACCTTGCTGCTACGTCATTATCGTG
CCGGATGTTCCGTAACTCAGAACTACCGAGAAGCTATTATTCCGCCAACCCCTCGTAGAGTCTGAGGGAT
CAAGAGACATTTATCGACTCAGTGCGTAATACCGTTCGAAGCGATAGATCAATGGTGCTCCGTCAGGACA
CTATGACTAGAACAGGTATGTCAAACCGATAAGGCAAGCATAGTCAACGTGTCATGAGTGACACTTAGGT
CCTATAGTGCGACAGACACGCCAAGACCATAGACAATGAGGTGACAACTAGATAAGCTCGATCCTTACTT
GCGCACACTCCCCCAGCTAACCAAACATCAGATGGACCTGTACACTAGTCTTTTACCTAGGAGAACCTCG
TTTATCTTATTAGCGGGGAGCAACAACGAGCTATAGATGCCACTAGCGTGGCCCTGCAAGTTATTCGAGA
TGTCAGGCAACCTCTGTTGCGAGAGCTCGCTGCACCCCACTCACTCCTGCTTCGTCTTCCAAGGTCCCAA
GCCGATCCATGCTCTCAGGGGTGGGTCCGTGTTGCATAAAAGTCTCCAAAACTCTTAAGGAGAGGCGCGC
ACGGATATACATCGCGTTTAGGTTATTATGTCCCACGGCATGGCCAAATGAGTTCTTGAGTAGCAAAAGG
TGCACGAGACCCCGGTGCCTAAGATTTTATACGCTTCATCGGGAATCACTGCCCGACAATTGCTTTCGTG
TTAATAATTTCGACGTAACGGTGCTGTCTAACATCGAGACTGCAATTACCCCGCCAGACCTTTGCACTTC
CACACTAATTTGGTCGATCTTTGCTTAACCGGGAACTATGTAGTCTATATGAGAATATTGAGCATAAGGT
GTCAGCCAGCCTTTATCCTTGAGGCAGATCAGGTCTATTCGCTCAGAGTAAGATGCTAACACCCAGTAGA
TGACGACGTTTAATTAGGGCCGAGAGACCAATGTCACG
